Addgene plasmid #80634: GST-CHMP4B (205-224) (pGEX2T(TEV))
Purpose: Residues 205-224 of CHMP4B, Bacterial Expression Vector; TEV-cleavabel GST tag; Sundquist Lab Internal ID: WISP06-201
Depositing lab: Wesley Sundquist. Depositing organization: University of Utah. Publication: ALIX-CHMP4 interactions in the human ESCRT pathway. McCullough J, Fisher RD, Whitby FG, Sundquist WI, Hill CP. Proc Natl Acad Sci U S A. 2008 Jun 3;105(22):7687-91. doi: 10.1073/pnas.0801567105. Epub 2008 May 29. PubMed 18511562.
Backbone
  Vector backbone: pGEX 2T (TEV)
  Backbone manufacturer: GE
  Backbone size w/o insert (bp): 4987
  Total vector size (bp): 5047
  Modifications to backbone: TEV site introduced
  Vector type: Bacterial Expression
Growth in bacteria
  Bacterial resistance: Ampicillin, 100 μg/mL
  Growth temperature: 37°C
  Growth strain: DH5alpha
  Copy number: Unknown
Gene/Insert
  Gene/Insert name: CHMP4B
  Species: H. sapiens (human)
  Insert size (bp): 60
  Mutation: Residues 205-224
  Entrez Gene: CHMP4B (a.k.a. C20orf178, CHMP4A, CTPP3, CTRCT31, SNF7, SNF7-2, Shax1, VPS32B, Vps32-2, dJ553F4.4)
  Tag / fusion protein: GST (N terminal on backbone)
  Cloning method: Restriction Enzyme; 5′ cloning site Nde1 (not destroyed); 3′ cloning site BamHI (not destroyed)
  Sequencing primers: 5′ pGEX for; 3′ pGEX rev
Terms and licenses: Academic/Nonprofit Terms; Industry Terms: Not Available to Industry
How to cite: GST-CHMP4B (205-224) (pGEX2T(TEV)) was a gift from Wesley Sundquist (Addgene plasmid # 80634 ; http://n2t.net/addgene:80634 ; RRID:Addgene_80634)
