[The description below was written by a language model from this plasmid's Addgene catalogue record and pLannotate feature annotations shown in this document.]
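Description:
GST-CHMP4B (205-224) (pGEX2T(TEV)) is a bacterial expression plasmid built on a pGEX-2T backbone modified to carry a TEV protease site. It produces a short C-terminal peptide of human CHMP4B, an ESCRT-III subunit, as a glutathione S-transferase fusion. The plasmid is about 5 kb; the catalogue lists 5,047 bp, while both sequence records are 5,057 nt. It replicates in E. coli from a ColE1/pMB1-type origin and is selected with ampicillin through the bla (AmpR) gene and its own promoter. Short rop and bom fragments, a lacZα remnant with its lac promoter, operator and CAP site, and a small yciV fragment are leftover backbone sequences with no stated role.

Expression is driven by the hybrid tac promoter followed by a lac operator. A plasmid-borne lacI gene supplies the repressor, so transcription stays low until IPTG is added. The NGS record annotates the lacI promoter as wild type, whereas the depositor record annotates it as the stronger lacIq variant. The open reading frame encodes Schistosoma japonicum GST, then the TEV recognition site, then the 60 bp insert for CHMP4B residues 205-224, cloned between NdeI and BamHI sites that remain intact. The insert is too small to be annotated in either feature table, but it should lie just downstream of the TEV site.

The GST tag allows affinity capture on glutathione resin, and TEV cleavage can release the peptide from the tag. The associated publication concerns ALIX-CHMP4 interactions in the human ESCRT pathway, which suggests use in binding or structural studies of this CHMP4B segment, although the record does not specify particular assays.
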