Features (pLannotate 1.2.2; 17 found; start..end, strand, type, name):
      6..107     -  CDS            yciV (fragment): RNAAM_ECOLI - Also known as trpH From Escherichia coli (strain K12).
    183..211     +  promoter       tac promoter: strong E. coli promoter; hybrid between the trp and lac UV5 promoters
    219..235     +  protein_bind   lac operator: The lac repressor binds to the lac operator to inhibit transcription in E. coli. This inhibition can be relieved by adding lactose or isopropyl-β-D-thiogalactopyranoside (IPTG). lac repressor encoded by lacI
    258..911     +  CDS            GST26_SCHJA: Experimental evidence at protein level: Swiss-Prot protein existence level 1. GST isoenzymes appear to play a central role in the parasite detoxification system. Other functions are also suspected including a role in increasing the solubility of haematin in the parasite gut. From Schistosoma japonicum (Blood fluke).
    939..959     +  CDS            TEV site: tobacco etch virus (TEV) protease recognition and cleavage site
   1074..1113    +  CDS            rop (fragment): Rop protein, which maintains plasmids at low copy number; rop
   1215..1255    +  misc_feature   bom (fragment): basis of mobility region from pBR322
   1360..1464    +  promoter       AmpR promoter: bla
   1465..2325    +  CDS            AmpR: β-lactamase; bla; confers resistance to ampicillin, carbenicillin, and related antibiotics
   2496..3084    +  rep_origin     ori: high-copy-number ColE1/pMB1/pBR322/pUC origin of replication
   3270..3321    -  misc_feature   bom (fragment): basis of mobility region from pBR322
   3328..3405    +  promoter       lacIq promoter: lacI (mutant); In the lacIq allele, a single base change in the promoter boosts expression of the lacI gene about 10-fold.
   3406..4488    +  CDS            lacI: lac repressor; lacI; The lac repressor binds to the lac operator to inhibit transcription in E. coli. This inhibition can be relieved by adding lactose or isopropyl-β-D-thiogalactopyranoside (IPTG).
   4501..4522    +  protein_bind   CAP binding site: CAP binding activates transcription in the presence of cAMP. E. coli catabolite activator protein
   4537..4567    +  promoter       lac promoter: promoter for the E. coli lac operon
   4575..4591    +  protein_bind   lac operator: The lac repressor binds to the lac operator to inhibit transcription in E. coli. This inhibition can be relieved by adding lactose or isopropyl-β-D-thiogalactopyranoside (IPTG). lac repressor encoded by lacI
   4611..4784    +  CDS            lacZα: LacZα fragment of β-galactosidase; lacZ fragment
>Addgene plasmid #80634 | GST-CHMP4B (205-224) (pGEX2T(TEV)) | depositor full sequence | sequence record 159358 | GST-CHMP4B (205-224) (pGEX2T(TEV)) sequence 5057 bps
ACGTTATCGACTGCACGGTGCACCAATGCTTCTGGCGTCAGGCAGCCATCGGAAGCTGTGGTATGGCTGT
GCAGGTCGTAAATCACTGCATAATTCGTGTCGCTCAAGGCGCACTCCCGTTCTGGATAATGTTTTTTGCG
CCGACATCATAACGGTTCTGGCAAATATTCTGAAATGAGCTGTTGACAATTAATCATCGGCTCGTATAAT
GTGTGGAATTGTGAGCGGATAACAATTTCACACAGGAAACAGTATTCATGTCCCCTATACTAGGTTATTG
GAAAATTAAGGGCCTTGTGCAACCCACTCGACTTCTTTTGGAATATCTTGAAGAAAAATATGAAGAGCAT
TTGTATGAGCGCGATGAAGGTGATAAATGGCGAAACAAAAAGTTTGAATTGGGTTTGGAGTTTCCCAATC
TTCCTTATTATATTGATGGTGATGTTAAATTAACACAGTCTATGGCCATCATACGTTATATAGCTGACAA
GCACAACATGTTGGGTGGTTGTCCAAAAGAGCGTGCAGAGATTTCAATGCTTGAAGGAGCGGTTTTGGAT
ATTAGATACGGTGTTTCGAGAATTGCATATAGTAAAGACTTTGAAACTCTCAAAGTTGATTTTCTTAGCA
AGCTACCTGAAATGCTGAAAATGTTCGAAGATCGTTTATGTCATAAAACATATTTAAATGGTGATCATGT
AACCCATCCTGACTTCATGTTGTATGACGCTCTTGATGTTGTTTTATACATGGACCCAATGTGCCTGGAT
GCGTTCCCAAAATTAGTTTGTTTTAAAAAACGTATTGAAGCTATCCCACAAATTGATAAGTACTTGAAAT
CCAGCAAGTATATAGCATGGCCTTTGCAGGGCTGGCAAGCCACGTTTGGTGGTGGCGACCATCCTCCAAA
ATCGGATCTGGTTCCGCGTGGATCTCCGGAAAACCTGTATTTCCAGGGCCATATGAAGAAGAAAGAAGAG
GAGGACGACGACATGAAGGAATTGGAGAACTGGGCTGGCTCTATGTAAGGATCCTCGAGAATTCTCGAGA
ATTCATCGTGACTGACTGACGATCTGCCTCGCGCGTTTCGGTGATGACGGTGAAAACCTCTGACACATGC
AGCTCCCGGAGACGGTCACAGCTTGTCTGTAAGCGGATGCCGGGAGCAGACAAGCCCGTCAGGGCGCGTC
AGCGGGTGTTGGCGGGTGTCGGGGCGCAGCCATGACCCAGTCACGTAGCGATAGCGGAGTGTATAATTCT
TGAAGACGAAAGGGCCTCGTGATACGCCTATTTTTATAGGTTAATGTCATGATAATAATGGTTTCTTAGA
CGTCAGGTGGCACTTTTCGGGGAAATGTGCGCGGAACCCCTATTTGTTTATTTTTCTAAATACATTCAAA
TATGTATCCGCTCATGAGACAATAACCCTGATAAATGCTTCAATAATATTGAAAAAGGAAGAGTATGAGT
ATTCAACATTTCCGTGTCGCCCTTATTCCCTTTTTTGCGGCATTTTGCCTTCCTGTTTTTGCTCACCCAG
AAACGCTGGTGAAAGTAAAAGATGCTGAAGATCAGTTGGGTGCACGAGTGGGTTACATCGAACTGGATCT
CAACAGCGGTAAGATCCTTGAGAGTTTTCGCCCCGAAGAACGTTTTCCAATGATGAGCACTTTTAAAGTT
CTGCTATGTGGCGCGGTATTATCCCGTGTTGACGCCGGGCAAGAGCAACTCGGTCGCCGCATACACTATT
CTCAGAATGACTTGGTTGAGTACTCACCAGTCACAGAAAAGCATCTTACGGATGGCATGACAGTAAGAGA
ATTATGCAGTGCTGCCATAACCATGAGTGATAACACTGCGGCCAACTTACTTCTGACAACGATCGGAGGA
CCGAAGGAGCTAACCGCTTTTTTGCACAACATGGGGGATCATGTAACTCGCCTTGATCGTTGGGAACCGG
AGCTGAATGAAGCCATACCAAACGACGAGCGTGACACCACGATGCCTGCAGCAATGGCAACAACGTTGCG
CAAACTATTAACTGGCGAACTACTTACTCTAGCTTCCCGGCAACAATTAATAGACTGGATGGAGGCGGAT
AAAGTTGCAGGACCACTTCTGCGCTCGGCCCTTCCGGCTGGCTGGTTTATTGCTGATAAATCTGGAGCCG
GTGAGCGTGGGTCTCGCGGTATCATTGCAGCACTGGGGCCAGATGGTAAGCCCTCCCGTATCGTAGTTAT
CTACACGACGGGGAGTCAGGCAACTATGGATGAACGAAATAGACAGATCGCTGAGATAGGTGCCTCACTG
ATTAAGCATTGGTAACTGTCAGACCAAGTTTACTCATATATACTTTAGATTGATTTAAAACTTCATTTTT
AATTTAAAAGGATCTAGGTGAAGATCCTTTTTGATAATCTCATGACCAAAATCCCTTAACGTGAGTTTTC
GTTCCACTGAGCGTCAGACCCCGTAGAAAAGATCAAAGGATCTTCTTGAGATCCTTTTTTTCTGCGCGTA
ATCTGCTGCTTGCAAACAAAAAAACCACCGCTACCAGCGGTGGTTTGTTTGCCGGATCAAGAGCTACCAA
CTCTTTTTCCGAAGGTAACTGGCTTCAGCAGAGCGCAGATACCAAATACTGTCCTTCTAGTGTAGCCGTA
GTTAGGCCACCACTTCAAGAACTCTGTAGCACCGCCTACATACCTCGCTCTGCTAATCCTGTTACCAGTG
GCTGCTGCCAGTGGCGATAAGTCGTGTCTTACCGGGTTGGACTCAAGACGATAGTTACCGGATAAGGCGC
AGCGGTCGGGCTGAACGGGGGGTTCGTGCACACAGCCCAGCTTGGAGCGAACGACCTACACCGAACTGAG
ATACCTACAGCGTGAGCTATGAGAAAGCGCCACGCTTCCCGAAGGGAGAAAGGCGGACAGGTATCCGGTA
AGCGGCAGGGTCGGAACAGGAGAGCGCACGAGGGAGCTTCCAGGGGGAAACGCCTGGTATCTTTATAGTC
CTGTCGGGTTTCGCCACCTCTGACTTGAGCGTCGATTTTTGTGATGCTCGTCAGGGGGGCGGAGCCTATG
GAAAAACGCCAGCAACGCGGCCTTTTTACGGTTCCTGGCCTTTTGCTGGCCTTTTGCTCACATGTTCTTT
CCTGCGTTATCCCCTGATTCTGTGGATAACCGTATTACCGCCTTTGAGTGAGCTGATACCGCTCGCCGCA
GCCGAACGACCGAGCGCAGCGAGTCAGTGAGCGAGGAAGCGGAAGAGCGCCTGATGCGGTATTTTCTCCT
TACGCATCTGTGCGGTATTTCACACCGCATAAATTCCGACACCATCGAATGGTGCAAAACCTTTCGCGGT
ATGGCATGATAGCGCCCGGAAGAGAGTCAATTCAGGGTGGTGAATGTGAAACCAGTAACGTTATACGATG
TCGCAGAGTATGCCGGTGTCTCTTATCAGACCGTTTCCCGCGTGGTGAACCAGGCCAGCCACGTTTCTGC
GAAAACGCGGGAAAAAGTGGAAGCGGCGATGGCGGAGCTGAATTACATTCCCAACCGCGTGGCACAACAA
CTGGCGGGCAAACAGTCGTTGCTGATTGGCGTTGCCACCTCCAGTCTGGCCCTGCACGCGCCGTCGCAAA
TTGTCGCGGCGATTAAATCTCGCGCCGATCAACTGGGTGCCAGCGTGGTGGTGTCGATGGTAGAACGAAG
CGGCGTCGAAGCCTGTAAAGCGGCGGTGCACAATCTTCTCGCGCAACGCGTCAGTGGGCTGATCATTAAC
TATCCGCTGGATGACCAGGATGCCATTGCTGTGGAAGCTGCCTGCACTAATGTTCCGGCGTTATTTCTTG
ATGTCTCTGACCAGACACCCATCAACAGTATTATTTTCTCCCATGAAGACGGTACGCGACTGGGCGTGGA
GCATCTGGTCGCATTGGGTCACCAGCAAATCGCGCTGTTAGCGGGCCCATTAAGTTCTGTCTCGGCGCGT
CTGCGTCTGGCTGGCTGGCATAAATATCTCACTCGCAATCAAATTCAGCCGATAGCGGAACGGGAAGGCG
ACTGGAGTGCCATGTCCGGTTTTCAACAAACCATGCAAATGCTGAATGAGGGCATCGTTCCCACTGCGAT
GCTGGTTGCCAACGATCAGATGGCGCTGGGCGCAATGCGCGCCATTACCGAGTCCGGGCTGCGCGTTGGT
GCGGATATCTCGGTAGTGGGATACGACGATACCGAAGACAGCTCATGTTATATCCCGCCGTTAACCACCA
TCAAACAGGATTTTCGCCTGCTGGGGCAAACCAGCGTGGACCGCTTGCTGCAACTCTCTCAGGGCCAGGC
GGTGAAGGGCAATCAGCTGTTGCCCGTCTCACTGGTGAAAAGAAAAACCACCCTGGCGCCCAATACGCAA
ACCGCCTCTCCCCGCGCGTTGGCCGATTCATTAATGCAGCTGGCACGACAGGTTTCCCGACTGGAAAGCG
GGCAGTGAGCGCAACGCAATTAATGTGAGTTAGCTCACTCATTAGGCACCCCAGGCTTTACACTTTATGC
TTCCGGCTCGTATGTTGTGTGGAATTGTGAGCGGATAACAATTTCACACAGGAAACAGCTATGACCATGA
TTACGGATTCACTGGCCGTCGTTTTACAACGTCGTGACTGGGAAAACCCTGGCGTTACCCAACTTAATCG
CCTTGCAGCACATCCCCCTTTCGCCAGCTGGCGTAATAGCGAAGAGGCCCGCACCGATCGCCCTTCCCAA
CAGTTGCGCAGCCTGAATGGCGAATGGCGCTTTGCCTGGTTTCCGGCACCAGAAGCGGTGCCGGAAAGCT
GGCTGGAGTGCGATCTTCCTGAGGCCGATACTGTCGTCGTCCCCTCAAACTGGCAGATGCACGGTTACGA
TGCGCCCATCTACACCAACGTAACCTATCCCATTACGGTCAATCCGCCGTTTGTTCCCACGGAGAATCCG
ACGGGTTGTTACTCGCTCACATTTAATGTTGATGAAAGCTGGCTACAGGAAGGCCAGACGCGAATTATTT
TTGATGGCGTTGGAATT
