Features (pLannotate 1.2.2; 17 found; start..end, strand, type, name):
      1..29      +  promoter       tac promoter: strong E. coli promoter; hybrid between the trp and lac UV5 promoters
     37..53      +  protein_bind   lac operator: The lac repressor binds to the lac operator to inhibit transcription in E. coli. This inhibition can be relieved by adding lactose or isopropyl-β-D-thiogalactopyranoside (IPTG). lac repressor encoded by lacI
     76..729     +  CDS            GST26_SCHJA: Experimental evidence at protein level: Swiss-Prot protein existence level 1. GST isoenzymes appear to play a central role in the parasite detoxification system. Other functions are also suspected including a role in increasing the solubility of haematin in the parasite gut. From Schistosoma japonicum (Blood fluke).
    757..777     +  CDS            TEV site: tobacco etch virus (TEV) protease recognition and cleavage site
    892..931     +  CDS            rop (fragment): Rop protein, which maintains plasmids at low copy number; rop
   1033..1073    +  misc_feature   bom (fragment): basis of mobility region from pBR322
   1178..1282    +  promoter       AmpR promoter: bla
   1283..2143    +  CDS            AmpR: β-lactamase; bla; confers resistance to ampicillin, carbenicillin, and related antibiotics
   2314..2902    +  rep_origin     ori: high-copy-number ColE1/pMB1/pBR322/pUC origin of replication
   3088..3139    -  misc_feature   bom (fragment): basis of mobility region from pBR322
   3146..3223    +  promoter       lacI promoter: lacI
   3224..4306    +  CDS            lacI: lac repressor; lacI; The lac repressor binds to the lac operator to inhibit transcription in E. coli. This inhibition can be relieved by adding lactose or isopropyl-β-D-thiogalactopyranoside (IPTG).
   4319..4340    +  protein_bind   CAP binding site: CAP binding activates transcription in the presence of cAMP. E. coli catabolite activator protein
   4355..4385    +  promoter       lac promoter: promoter for the E. coli lac operon
   4393..4409    +  protein_bind   lac operator: The lac repressor binds to the lac operator to inhibit transcription in E. coli. This inhibition can be relieved by adding lactose or isopropyl-β-D-thiogalactopyranoside (IPTG). lac repressor encoded by lacI
   4429..4602    +  CDS            lacZα: LacZα fragment of β-galactosidase; lacZ fragment
   4866..4982    -  CDS            yciV (fragment): RNAAM_ECOLI - Also known as trpH From Escherichia coli (strain K12).
>Addgene plasmid #80634 | GST-CHMP4B (205-224) (pGEX2T(TEV)) | addgene full sequence | sequence record 161751 | Addgene NGS result
TTGACAATTAATCATCGGCTCGTATAATGTGTGGAATTGTGAGCGGATAACAATTTCACACAGGAAACAG
TATTCATGTCCCCTATACTAGGTTATTGGAAAATTAAGGGCCTTGTGCAACCCACTCGACTTCTTTTGGA
ATATCTTGAAGAAAAATATGAAGAGCATTTGTATGAGCGCGATGAAGGTGATAAATGGCGAAACAAAAAG
TTTGAATTGGGTTTGGAGTTTCCCAATCTTCCTTATTATATTGATGGTGATGTTAAATTAACACAGTCTA
TGGCCATCATACGTTATATAGCTGACAAGCACAACATGTTGGGTGGTTGTCCAAAAGAGCGTGCAGAGAT
TTCAATGCTTGAAGGAGCGGTTTTGGATATTAGATACGGTGTTTCGAGAATTGCATATAGTAAAGACTTT
GAAACTCTCAAAGTTGATTTTCTTAGCAAGCTACCTGAAATGCTGAAAATGTTCGAAGATCGTTTATGTC
ATAAAACATATTTAAATGGTGATCATGTAACCCATCCTGACTTCATGTTGTATGACGCTCTTGATGTTGT
TTTATACATGGACCCAATGTGCCTGGATGCGTTCCCAAAATTAGTTTGTTTTAAAAAACGTATTGAAGCT
ATCCCACAAATTGATAAGTACTTGAAATCCAGCAAGTATATAGCATGGCCTTTGCAGGGCTGGCAAGCCA
CGTTTGGTGGTGGCGACCATCCTCCAAAATCGGATCTGGTTCCGCGTGGATCTCCGGAAAACCTGTATTT
CCAGGGCCATATGAAGAAGAAAGAAGAGGAGGACGACGACATGAAGGAATTGGAGAACTGGGCTGGCTCT
ATGTAAGGATCCTCGAGAATTCTCGAGAATTCATCGTGACTGACTGACGATCTGCCTCGCGCGTTTCGGT
GATGACGGTGAAAACCTCTGACACATGCAGCTCCCGGAGACGGTCACAGCTTGTCTGTAAGCGGATGCCG
GGAGCAGACAAGCCCGTCAGGGCGCGTCAGCGGGTGTTGGCGGGTGTCGGGGCGCAGCCATGACCCAGTC
ACGTAGCGATAGCGGAGTGTATAATTCTTGAAGACGAAAGGGCCTCGTGATACGCCTATTTTTATAGGTT
AATGTCATGATAATAATGGTTTCTTAGACGTCAGGTGGCACTTTTCGGGGAAATGTGCGCGGAACCCCTA
TTTGTTTATTTTTCTAAATACATTCAAATATGTATCCGCTCATGAGACAATAACCCTGATAAATGCTTCA
ATAATATTGAAAAAGGAAGAGTATGAGTATTCAACATTTCCGTGTCGCCCTTATTCCCTTTTTTGCGGCA
TTTTGCCTTCCTGTTTTTGCTCACCCAGAAACGCTGGTGAAAGTAAAAGATGCTGAAGATCAGTTGGGTG
CACGAGTGGGTTACATCGAACTGGATCTCAACAGCGGTAAGATCCTTGAGAGTTTTCGCCCCGAAGAACG
TTTTCCAATGATGAGCACTTTTAAAGTTCTGCTATGTGGCGCGGTATTATCCCGTGTTGACGCCGGGCAA
GAGCAACTCGGTCGCCGCATACACTATTCTCAGAATGACTTGGTTGAGTACTCACCAGTCACAGAAAAGC
ATCTTACGGATGGCATGACAGTAAGAGAATTATGCAGTGCTGCCATAACCATGAGTGATAACACTGCGGC
CAACTTACTTCTGACAACGATCGGAGGACCGAAGGAGCTAACCGCTTTTTTGCACAACATGGGGGATCAT
GTAACTCGCCTTGATCGTTGGGAACCGGAGCTGAATGAAGCCATACCAAACGACGAGCGTGACACCACGA
TGCCTGCAGCAATGGCAACAACGTTGCGCAAACTATTAACTGGCGAACTACTTACTCTAGCTTCCCGGCA
ACAATTAATAGACTGGATGGAGGCGGATAAAGTTGCAGGACCACTTCTGCGCTCGGCCCTTCCGGCTGGC
TGGTTTATTGCTGATAAATCTGGAGCCGGTGAGCGTGGGTCTCGCGGTATCATTGCAGCACTGGGGCCAG
ATGGTAAGCCCTCCCGTATCGTAGTTATCTACACGACGGGGAGTCAGGCAACTATGGATGAACGAAATAG
ACAGATCGCTGAGATAGGTGCCTCACTGATTAAGCATTGGTAACTGTCAGACCAAGTTTACTCATATATA
CTTTAGATTGATTTAAAACTTCATTTTTAATTTAAAAGGATCTAGGTGAAGATCCTTTTTGATAATCTCA
TGACCAAAATCCCTTAACGTGAGTTTTCGTTCCACTGAGCGTCAGACCCCGTAGAAAAGATCAAAGGATC
TTCTTGAGATCCTTTTTTTCTGCGCGTAATCTGCTGCTTGCAAACAAAAAAACCACCGCTACCAGCGGTG
GTTTGTTTGCCGGATCAAGAGCTACCAACTCTTTTTCCGAAGGTAACTGGCTTCAGCAGAGCGCAGATAC
CAAATACTGTCCTTCTAGTGTAGCCGTAGTTAGGCCACCACTTCAAGAACTCTGTAGCACCGCCTACATA
CCTCGCTCTGCTAATCCTGTTACCAGTGGCTGCTGCCAGTGGCGATAAGTCGTGTCTTACCGGGTTGGAC
TCAAGACGATAGTTACCGGATAAGGCGCAGCGGTCGGGCTGAACGGGGGGTTCGTGCACACAGCCCAGCT
TGGAGCGAACGACCTACACCGAACTGAGATACCTACAGCGTGAGCTATGAGAAAGCGCCACGCTTCCCGA
AGGGAGAAAGGCGGACAGGTATCCGGTAAGCGGCAGGGTCGGAACAGGAGAGCGCACGAGGGAGCTTCCA
GGGGGAAACGCCTGGTATCTTTATAGTCCTGTCGGGTTTCGCCACCTCTGACTTGAGCGTCGATTTTTGT
GATGCTCGTCAGGGGGGCGGAGCCTATGGAAAAACGCCAGCAACGCGGCCTTTTTACGGTTCCTGGCCTT
TTGCTGGCCTTTTGCTCACATGTTCTTTCCTGCGTTATCCCCTGATTCTGTGGATAACCGTATTACCGCC
TTTGAGTGAGCTGATACCGCTCGCCGCAGCCGAACGACCGAGCGCAGCGAGTCAGTGAGCGAGGAAGCGG
AAGAGCGCCTGATGCGGTATTTTCTCCTTACGCATCTGTGCGGTATTTCACACCGCATAAATTCCGACAC
CATCGAATGGCGCAAAACCTTTCGCGGTATGGCATGATAGCGCCCGGAAGAGAGTCAATTCAGGGTGGTG
AATGTGAAACCAGTAACGTTATACGATGTCGCAGAGTATGCCGGTGTCTCTTATCAGACCGTTTCCCGCG
TGGTGAACCAGGCCAGCCACGTTTCTGCGAAAACGCGGGAAAAAGTGGAAGCGGCGATGGCGGAGCTGAA
TTACATTCCCAACCGCGTGGCACAACAACTGGCGGGCAAACAGTCGTTGCTGATTGGCGTTGCCACCTCC
AGTCTGGCCCTGCACGCGCCGTCGCAAATTGTCGCGGCGATTAAATCTCGCGCCGATCAACTGGGTGCCA
GCGTGGTGGTGTCGATGGTAGAACGAAGCGGCGTCGAAGCCTGTAAAGCGGCGGTGCACAATCTTCTCGC
GCAACGCGTCAGTGGGCTGATCATTAACTATCCGCTGGATGACCAGGATGCCATTGCTGTGGAAGCTGCC
TGCACTAATGTTCCGGCGTTATTTCTTGATGTCTCTGACCAGACACCCATCAACAGTATTATTTTCTCCC
ATGAAGACGGTACGCGACTGGGCGTGGAGCATCTGGTCGCATTGGGTCACCAGCAAATCGCGCTGTTAGC
GGGCCCATTAAGTTCTGTCTCGGCGCGTCTGCGTCTGGCTGGCTGGCATAAATATCTCACTCGCAATCAA
ATTCAGCCGATAGCGGAACGGGAAGGCGACTGGAGTGCCATGTCCGGTTTTCAACAAACCATGCAAATGC
TGAATGAGGGCATCGTTCCCACTGCGATGCTGGTTGCCAACGATCAGATGGCGCTGGGCGCAATGCGCGC
CATTACCGAGTCCGGGCTGCGCGTTGGTGCGGATATCTCGGTAGTGGGATACGACGATACCGAAGACAGC
TCATGTTATATCCCGCCGTTAACCACCATCAAACAGGATTTTCGCCTGCTGGGGCAAACCAGCGTGGACC
GCTTGCTGCAACTCTCTCAGGGCCAGGCGGTGAAGGGCAATCAGCTGTTGCCCGTCTCACTGGTGAAAAG
AAAAACCACCCTGGCGCCCAATACGCAAACCGCCTCTCCCCGCGCGTTGGCCGATTCATTAATGCAGCTG
GCACGACAGGTTTCCCGACTGGAAAGCGGGCAGTGAGCGCAACGCAATTAATGTAAGTTAGCTCACTCAT
TAGGCACCCCAGGCTTTACACTTTATGCTTCCGGCTCGTATGTTGTGTGGAATTGTGAGCGGATAACAAT
TTCACACAGGAAACAGCTATGACCATGATTACGGATTCACTGGCCGTCGTTTTACAACGTCGTGACTGGG
AAAACCCTGGCGTTACCCAACTTAATCGCCTTGCAGCACATCCCCCTTTCGCCAGCTGGCGTAATAGCGA
AGAGGCCCGCACCGATCGCCCTTCCCAACAGTTGCGCAGCCTGAATGGCGAATGGCGCTTTGCCTGGTTT
CCGGCACCAGAAGCGGTGCCGGAAAGCTGGCTGGAGTGCGATCTTCCTGAGGCCGATACTGTCGTCGTCC
CCTCAAACTGGCAGATGCACGGTTACGATGCGCCCATCTACACCAACGTGACCTATCCCATTACGGTCAA
TCCGCCGTTTGTTCCCACGGAGAATCCGACGGGTTGTTACTCGCTCACATTTAATGTTGATGAAAGCTGG
CTACAGGAAGGCCAGACGCGAATTATTTTTGATGGCGTTGGAATTAGCTTATCGACTGCACGGTGCACCA
ATGCTTCTGGCGTCAGGCAGCCATCGGAAGCTGTGGTATGGCTGTGCAGGTCGTAAATCACTGCATAATT
CGTGTCGCTCAAGGCGCACTCCCGTTCTGGATAATGTTTTTTGCGCCGACATCATAACGGTTCTGGCAAA
TATTCTGAAATGAGCTG
