>Addgene plasmid #80634 | GST-CHMP4B (205-224) (pGEX2T(TEV)) | addgene partial sequence | sequence record 159354 | pGEX5 5'-GGGCTGGCAAGCCACGTTTGGTG-3'
GGCTCTATGTAAGGATCCTCGAGAATTCTCGAGAATTCATCGTGACTGACTGACGATCTGCCTCGCGCGT
TTCGGTGATGACGGTGAAAACCTCTGACACATGCAGCTCCCGGAGACGGTCACAGCTTGTCTGTAAGCGG
ATGCCGGGAGCAGACAAGCCCGTCAGGGCGCGTCAGCGGGTGTTGGCGGGTGTCGGGGCGCAGCCATGAC
CCAGTCACGTAGCGATAGCGGAGTGTATAATTCTTGAAGACGAAAGGGCCTCGTGATACGCCTATTTTTA
TAGGTTAATGTCATGATAATAATGGTTTCTTAGACGTCAGGTGGCACTTTTCGGGGAAATGTGCGCGGAA
CCCCTATTTGTTTATTTTTCTAAATACATTCAAATATGTATCCGCTCATGAGACAATAACCCTGATAAAT
GCTTCAATAATATTGAAAAAGGAAGAGTATGAGTATTCAACATTTCCGTGTCGCCCTTATTCC
