>Addgene plasmid #80634 | GST-CHMP4B (205-224) (pGEX2T(TEV)) | addgene partial sequence | sequence record 159355 | pGEX3 5'-CCGGGAGCTGCATGTGTCAGAGG-3'
GATTCTCGAGAATTCTCGAGGATCCTTACATAGAGCCAGCCCAGTTCTCCAATTCCTTCATGTCGTCGTC
CTCCTCTTCTTTCTTCTTCATATGGCCCTGGAAATACAGGTTTTCCGGAGATCCACGCGGAACCAGATCC
GATTTTGGAGGATGGTCGCCACCACCAAACGTGGCTTGCCAGCCCTGCAAAGGCCATGCTATATACTTGC
TGGATTTCAAGTACTTATCAATTTGTGGGATAGCTTCAATACGTTTTTTAAAACAAACTAATTTTGGGAA
CGCATCCAGGCACATTGGGTCCATGTATAAAACAACATCAAGAGCGTCATACAACATGAAGTCAGGATGG
GTTACATGATCACCATTTAAATATGTTTTATGACATAAACGATCTTCGAACATTTTCAGCATTTCAGGTA
GCTTGCTAAGAAAATCAACTTTGAGAGTTTCAAAGTCTTTACTATATGCAATTCTCGAAACACCGTATCT
AATATCCAAAACCGCTCCTTCAAGCATTGAAATCTCTGCACGCTCTTTTGGACAACCACCCAACATGTTG
TGCTTGTCAGCTATATAACGTATGATGGCCATAGACTGTGTTAATTTAACATCACCATCAATATAATAAG
GAAGATTGGGAAACTCCAAACCCAATTCAA
